Addgene plasmid #62057: Proinsulin-NanoLuc in pLX304
Purpose: Luminescent reporter of insulin secretion
Depositing lab: David Altshuler. Depositing organization: Broad Institute. Publication: High-throughput luminescent reporter of insulin secretion for discovering regulators of pancreatic Beta-cell function. Burns SM, Vetere A, Walpita D, Dancik V, Khodier C, Perez J, Clemons PA, Wagner BK, Altshuler D. Cell Metab. 2015 Jan 6;21(1):126-37. doi: 10.1016/j.cmet.2014.12.010. PubMed 25565210.
Backbone
  Vector backbone: pLX304
  Backbone size w/o insert (bp): 9377
  Total vector size (bp): 8574
  Vector type: Mammalian Expression, Lentiviral, Luciferase
  Selectable markers: Blasticidin
Growth in bacteria
  Bacterial resistance: Ampicillin, 100 μg/mL
  Growth temperature: 37°C
  Growth strain: Stbl3
  Copy number: High Copy
Gene/Insert
  Gene/Insert name: Proinsulin-NanoLuc
  Species: M. musculus (mouse), Synthetic
  Insert size (bp): 849
  Mutation: Inserted NanoLuc into C-peptide of mouse Ins2 coding sequence, with added PC2 sites flanking the luciferase
  Entrez Gene: Ins2 (a.k.a. Ins-2, InsII, Mody, Mody4)
  Promoter: CMV
  Cloning method: Gateway Cloning
  Sequencing primers: 5′ CMV; 3′ V5
Terms and licenses: Academic/Nonprofit Terms; Industry Terms: Not Available to Industry
How to cite: Proinsulin-NanoLuc in pLX304 was a gift from David Altshuler (Addgene plasmid # 62057 ; http://n2t.net/addgene:62057 ; RRID:Addgene_62057)
