[The description below was written by a language model from this plasmid's Addgene catalogue record and pLannotate feature annotations shown in this document.]
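Description:
Proinsulin-NanoLuc in pLX304 is a third-generation-style, self-inactivating HIV-1 lentiviral expression plasmid (8,574 bp) that carries a luminescent reporter of insulin secretion. It is propagated in E. coli through a high-copy ColE1/pUC origin with ampicillin resistance. The backbone also retains an f1 origin, an SV40 origin and poly(A) signal, and remnants of lac and lacZα sequence. The viral genome is transcribed from an RSV promoter fused to a truncated 5' LTR. It contains the Ψ packaging signal with a gag fragment, the RRE for Rev-dependent nuclear export, a cPPT/CTS, a WPRE to boost transcript expression, and a ΔU3 3' LTR that inactivates LTR promoter activity after integration. Within the provirus, a human PGK promoter drives blasticidin S deaminase, which allows blasticidin selection of transduced mammalian cells.

The payload was introduced by Gateway cloning and sits between attB1 and attB2 sites downstream of the CMV enhancer/promoter. It is an 849 bp synthetic fusion in which NanoLuc luciferase is inserted into the C-peptide region of the mouse Ins2 coding sequence, with added PC2 (prohormone convertase 2) cleavage sites flanking the luciferase. The feature table reflects this as an Ins2 fragment, Nluc, and a short C-terminal insulin fragment; the last was matched by the annotation tool to a spiny mouse homologue, but the catalogue gives the insert as mouse Ins2. The design implies that the luciferase is excised during proinsulin processing and released along with insulin, so secretion can be read out as luminescence. A V5 tag lies beyond attB2, but the record does not state whether it is read in frame with the insert. The associated publication title indicates use in high-throughput discovery of regulators of pancreatic beta-cell function.
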