Features (pLannotate 1.2.2; 34 found; start..end, strand, type, name):
      2..74      +  rep_origin     RSF ori (fragment): Plasmids containing the RSF 1030 origin of replication can be propagated in E. coli cells that contain additional plasmids with compatible origins.
     76..168     +  CDS            lacI (fragment): lac repressor; lacI; The lac repressor binds to the lac operator to inhibit transcription in E. coli. This inhibition can be relieved by adding lactose or isopropyl-β-D-thiogalactopyranoside (IPTG).
    181..202     +  protein_bind   CAP binding site: CAP binding activates transcription in the presence of cAMP. E. coli catabolite activator protein
    217..247     +  promoter       lac promoter: promoter for the E. coli lac operon
    255..271     +  protein_bind   lac operator: The lac repressor binds to the lac operator to inhibit transcription in E. coli. This inhibition can be relieved by adding lactose or isopropyl-β-D-thiogalactopyranoside (IPTG). lac repressor encoded by lacI
    316..334     +  promoter       T3 promoter: promoter for bacteriophage T3 RNA polymerase
    362..588     +  promoter       RSV promoter: Rous sarcoma virus enhancer/promoter
    589..769     +  LTR            5' LTR (truncated): truncated 5' long terminal repeat (LTR) from HIV-1
    816..941     +  misc_feature   HIV-1 Ψ: packaging signal of human immunodeficiency virus type 1
    925..1288    +  CDS            HIV-1 gag (fragment): gag protein from human immunodeficiency virus 1; gag
   1434..1667    +  misc_feature   RRE: The Rev response element (RRE) of HIV-1 allows for Rev-dependent mRNA export from the nucleus to the cytoplasm.
   2044..2070    +  CDS            Rev (fragment): human immunodeficiency virus 1 (HIV-1) Rev protein; rev; enhances nuclear export of unspliced and incompletely spliced viral mRNAs
   2071..2571    +  promoter       hPGK promoter: human phosphoglycerate kinase 1 promoter
   2583..2978    +  CDS            BSD: blasticidin S deaminase; Aspergillus terreus BSD; confers resistance to blasticidin
   3038..3155    +  misc_feature   cPPT/CTS: central polypurine tract and central termination sequence of HIV-1
   3272..3575    +  enhancer       CMV enhancer: human cytomegalovirus immediate early enhancer
   3576..3779    +  promoter       CMV promoter: human cytomegalovirus (CMV) immediate early promoter
   3802..3826    +  protein_bind   attB1: mutant version of attB; recombination site for the Gateway® BP reaction BP Clonase™
   3829..4095    +  CDS            Ins2 (fragment): INS2_MOUSE - Also known as Ins-2. Experimental evidence at protein level: Swiss-Prot protein existence level 1. Insulin decreases blood glucose concentration. It increases cell permeability to monosaccharides, amino acids and fatty acids. It accelerates glycolysis, the pentose phosphate cycle, and glycogen synthesis in liver. From Mus musculus (Mouse).
   4095..4605    +  CDS            Nluc (fragment): NanoLuc® luciferase human codon-optimized
   4606..4674    +  CDS            INS (fragment): INS_ACOCA - Experimental evidence at protein level: Swiss-Prot protein existence level 1. Insulin decreases blood glucose concentration. It increases cell permeability to monosaccharides, amino acids and fatty acids. It accelerates glycolysis, the pentose phosphate cycle, and glycogen synthesis in liver. From Acomys cahirinus (Cairo spiny mouse).
   4679..4703    -  protein_bind   attB2: mutant version of attB; recombination site for the Gateway® BP reaction BP Clonase™
   4705..4746    +  CDS            V5 tag: epitope tag from simian virus 5
   4788..5376    +  misc_feature   WPRE: woodchuck hepatitis virus posttranscriptional regulatory element
   5427..5446    +  misc_feature   cPPT/CTS (fragment): central polypurine tract and central termination sequence of HIV-1
   5448..5681    +  LTR            3' LTR (ΔU3): self-inactivating 3' long terminal repeat (LTR) from HIV-1
   5759..5880    +  polyA_signal   SV40 poly(A) signal: SV40 polyadenylation signal
   5920..6055    +  rep_origin     SV40 ori: SV40 origin of replication
   6076..6094    -  promoter       T7 promoter: promoter for bacteriophage T7 RNA polymerase
   6102..6257    +  CDS            lacZα (fragment): LacZα fragment of β-galactosidase; lacZ fragment
   6262..6690    +  rep_origin     f1 ori (sequence partly withheld): f1 bacteriophage origin of replication; arrow indicates direction of (+) strand synthesis
   6743..6847    +  promoter       AmpR promoter: bla
   6848..7708    +  CDS            AmpR: β-lactamase; bla; confers resistance to ampicillin, carbenicillin, and related antibiotics
   7879..8467    +  rep_origin     ori: high-copy-number ColE1/pMB1/pBR322/pUC origin of replication
>Addgene plasmid #62057 | Proinsulin-NanoLuc in pLX304 | addgene full sequence | sequence record 243395 | Addgene NGS Result
CTTTGAGTGAGCTGATACCGCTCGCCGCAGCCGAACGACCGAGCGCAGCGAGTCAGTGAGCGAGGAAGCG
GAAGAGCGCCCAATACGCAAACCGCCTCTCCCCGCGCGTTGGCCGATTCATTAATGCAGCTGGCACGACA
GGTTTCCCGACTGGAAAGCGGGCAGTGAGCGCAACGCAATTAATGTGAGTTAGCTCACTCATTAGGCACC
CCAGGCTTTACACTTTATGCTTCCGGCTCGTATGTTGTGTGGAATTGTGAGCGGATAACAATTTCACACA
GGAAACAGCTATGACCATGATTACGCCAAGCGCGCAATTAACCCTCACTAAAGGGAACAAAAGCTGGAGC
TGCAAGCTTAATGTAGTCTTATGCAATACTCTTGTAGTCTTGCAACATGGTAACGATGAGTTAGCAACAT
GCCTTACAAGGAGAGAAAAAGCACCGTGCATGCCGATTGGTGGAAGTAAGGTGGTACGATCGTGCCTTAT
TAGGAAGGCAACAGACGGGTCTGACATGGATTGGACGAACCACTGAATTGCCGCATTGCAGAGATATTGT
ATTTAAGTGCCTAGCTCGATACATAAACGGGTCTCTCTGGTTAGACCAGATCTGAGCCTGGGAGCTCTCT
GGCTAACTAGGGAACCCACTGCTTAAGCCTCAATAAAGCTTGCCTTGAGTGCTTCAAGTAGTGTGTGCCC
GTCTGTTGTGTGACTCTGGTAACTAGAGATCCCTCAGACCCTTTTAGTCAGTGTGGAAAATCTCTAGCAG
TGGCGCCCGAACAGGGACTTGAAAGCGAAAGGGAAACCAGAGGAGCTCTCTCGACGCAGGACTCGGCTTG
CTGAAGCGCGCACGGCAAGAGGCGAGGGGCGGCGACTGGTGAGTACGCCAAAAATTTTGACTAGCGGAGG
CTAGAAGGAGAGAGATGGGTGCGAGAGCGTCAGTATTAAGCGGGGGAGAATTAGATCGCGATGGGAAAAA
ATTCGGTTAAGGCCAGGGGGAAAGAAAAAATATAAATTAAAACATATAGTATGGGCAAGCAGGGAGCTAG
AACGATTCGCAGTTAATCCTGGCCTGTTAGAAACATCAGAAGGCTGTAGACAAATACTGGGACAGCTACA
ACCATCCCTTCAGACAGGATCAGAAGAACTTAGATCATTATATAATACAGTAGCAACCCTCTATTGTGTG
CATCAAAGGATAGAGATAAAAGACACCAAGGAAGCTTTAGACAAGATAGAGGAAGAGCAAAACAAAAGTA
AGACCACCGCACAGCAAGCGGCCGCTGATCTTCAGACCTGGAGGAGGAGATATGAGGGACAATTGGAGAA
GTGAATTATATAAATATAAAGTAGTAAAAATTGAACCATTAGGAGTAGCACCCACCAAGGCAAAGAGAAG
AGTGGTGCAGAGAGAAAAAAGAGCAGTGGGAATAGGAGCTTTGTTCCTTGGGTTCTTGGGAGCAGCAGGA
AGCACTATGGGCGCAGCGTCAATGACGCTGACGGTACAGGCCAGACAATTATTGTCTGGTATAGTGCAGC
AGCAGAACAATTTGCTGAGGGCTATTGAGGCGCAACAGCATCTGTTGCAACTCACAGTCTGGGGCATCAA
GCAGCTCCAGGCAAGAATCCTGGCTGTGGAAAGATACCTAAAGGATCAACAGCTCCTGGGGATTTGGGGT
TGCTCTGGAAAACTCATTTGCACCACTGCTGTGCCTTGGAATGCTAGTTGGAGTAATAAATCTCTGGAAC
AGATTTGGAATCACACGACCTGGATGGAGTGGGACAGAGAAATTAACAATTACACAAGCTTAATACACTC
CTTAATTGAAGAATCGCAAAACCAGCAAGAAAAGAATGAACAAGAATTATTGGAATTAGATAAATGGGCA
AGTTTGTGGAATTGGTTTAACATAACAAATTGGCTGTGGTATATAAAATTATTCATAATGATAGTAGGAG
GCTTGGTAGGTTTAAGAATAGTTTTTGCTGTACTTTCTATAGTGAATAGAGTTAGGCAGGGATATTCACC
ATTATCGTTTCAGACCCACCTCCCAACCCCGAGGGGACCCTTGCGCCTTTTCCAAGGCAGCCCTGGGTTT
GCGCAGGGACGCGGCTGCTCTGGGCGTGGTTCCGGGAAACGCAGCGGCGCCGACCCTGGGTCTCGCACAT
TCTTCACGTCCGTTCGCAGCGTCACCCGGATCTTCGCCGCTACCCTTGTGGGCCCCCCGGCGACGCTTCC
TGCTCCGCCCCTAAGTCGGGAAGGTTCCTTGCGGTTCGCGGCGTGCCGGACGTGACAAACGGAAGCCGCA
CGTCTCACTAGTACCCTCGCAGACGGACAGCGCCAGGGAGCAATGGCAGCGCGCCGACCGCGATGGGCTG
TGGCCAATAGCGGCTGCTCAGCAGGGCGCGCCGAGAGCAGCGGCCGGGAAGGGGCGGTGCGGGAGGCGGG
GTGTGGGGCGGTAGTGTGGGCCCTGTTCCTGCCCGCGCGGTGTTCCGCATTCTGCAAGCCTCCGGAGCGC
ACGTCGGCAGTCGGCTCCCTCGTTGACCGAATCACCGACCTCTCTCCCCAGGGGGTACCACCATGGCCAA
GCCTTTGTCTCAAGAAGAATCCACCCTCATTGAAAGAGCAACGGCTACAATCAACAGCATCCCCATCTCT
GAAGACTACAGCGTCGCCAGCGCAGCTCTCTCTAGCGACGGCCGCATCTTCACTGGTGTCAATGTATATC
ATTTTACTGGGGGACCTTGTGCAGAACTCGTGGTGCTGGGCACTGCTGCTGCTGCGGCAGCTGGCAACCT
GACTTGTATCGTCGCGATCGGAAATGAGAACAGGGGCATCTTGAGCCCCTGCGGACGGTGCCGACAGGTG
CTTCTCGATCTGCATCCTGGGATCAAAGCCATAGTGAAGGACAGTGATGGACAGCCGACGGCAGTTGGGA
TTCGTGAATTGCTGCCCTCTGGTTATGTGTGGGAGGGCCTGCAGCTGCAGTAGTAAGAATTCTAGATCTT
GAGACAAATGGCAGTATTCATCCACAATTTTAAAAGAAAAGGGGGGATTGGGGGGTACAGTGCAGGGGAA
AGAATAGTAGACATAATAGCAACAGACATACAAACTAAAGAATTACAAAAACAAATTACAAAAATTCAAA
ATTTTCGGGTTTATTACAGGGACAGCAGAGATCCACTTTGGCGCCGGCTCGAGGGGGCCCGGGGTTATTA
ATAGTAATCAATTACGGGGTCATTAGTTCATAGCCCATATATGGAGTTCCGCGTTACATAACTTACGGTA
AATGGCCCGCCTGGCTGACCGCCCAACGACCCCCGCCCATTGACGTCAATAATGACGTATGTTCCCATAG
TAACGCCAATAGGGACTTTCCATTGACGTCAATGGGTGGAGTATTTACGGTAAACTGCCCACTTGGCAGT
ACATCAAGTGTATCATATGCCAAGTACGCCCCCTATTGACGTCAATGACGGTAAATGGCCCGCCTGGCAT
TATGCCCAGTACATGACCTTATGGGACTTTCCTACTTGGCAGTACATCTACGTATTAGTCATCGCTATTA
CCATGGTGATGCGGTTTTGGCAGTACATCAATGGGCGTGGATAGCGGTTTGACTCACGGGGATTTCCAAG
TCTCCACCCCATTGACGTCAATGGGAGTTTGTTTTGGCACCAAAATCAACGGGACTTTCCAAAATGTCGT
AACAACTCCGCCCCATTGACGCAAATGGGCGGTAGGCGTGTACGGTGGGAGGTCTATATAAGCAGAGCTC
TCTGGCTAACTGTCGGGATCAACAAGTTTGTACAAAAAAGCAGGCTTAATGGCCCTGTGGATGCGCTTCC
TGCCCCTGCTGGCCCTGCTCTTCCTCTGGGAGTCCCACCCCACCCAGGCTTTTGTCAAGCAGCACCTTTG
TGGTTCCCACCTGGTGGAGGCTCTCTACCTGGTGTGTGGGGAGCGTGGCTTCTTCTACACACCCATGTCC
CGCCGTGAAGTGGAGGACCCACAAGTGGCACAACTGGAGCTGGGTGGAGGCCCGGGAGCAGGTGACCTTC
AGACCTTGGCACTGGAGGTGGCCCAGCAGAAGAGGGTCTTCACACTCGAAGATTTCGTTGGGGACTGGCG
ACAGACAGCCGGCTACAACCTGGACCAAGTCCTTGAACAGGGAGGTGTGTCCAGTTTGTTTCAGAATCTC
GGGGTGTCCGTAACTCCGATCCAAAGGATTGTCCTGAGCGGTGAAAATGGGCTGAAGATCGACATCCATG
TCATCATCCCGTATGAAGGTCTGAGCGGCGACCAAATGGGCCAGATCGAAAAAATTTTTAAGGTGGTGTA
CCCTGTGGATGATCATCACTTTAAGGTGATCCTGCACTATGGCACACTGGTAATCGACGGGGTTACGCCG
AACATGATCGACTATTTCGGACGGCCGTATGAAGGCATCGCCGTGTTCGACGGCAAAAAGATCACTGTAA
CAGGGACCCTGTGGAACGGCAACAAAATTATCGACGAGCGCCTGATCAACCCCGACGGCTCCCTGCTGTT
CCGAGTAACCATCAACGGAGTGACCGGCTGGCGGCTGTGCGAACGCATTCTGGCGAAGCGTGGCATTGTA
GATCAGTGCTGCACCAGCATCTGCTCCCTCTACCAGCTGGAGAACTACTGCAACTAGTACCCAGCTTTCT
TGTACAAAGTGGTTGGTAAGCCTATCCCTAACCCTCTCCTCGGTCTCGATTCTACGTAGTAATGAGCTAG
CGCTAACCGGTGGCGCGTTAAGTCGACAATCAACCTCTGGATTACAAAATTTGTGAAAGATTGACTGGTA
TTCTTAACTATGTTGCTCCTTTTACGCTATGTGGATACGCTGCTTTAATGCCTTTGTATCATGCTATTGC
TTCCCGTATGGCTTTCATTTTCTCCTCCTTGTATAAATCCTGGTTGCTGTCTCTTTATGAGGAGTTGTGG
CCCGTTGTCAGGCAACGTGGCGTGGTGTGCACTGTGTTTGCTGACGCAACCCCCACTGGTTGGGGCATTG
CCACCACCTGTCAGCTCCTTTCCGGGACTTTCGCTTTCCCCCTCCCTATTGCCACGGCGGAACTCATCGC
CGCCTGCCTTGCCCGCTGCTGGACAGGGGCTCGGCTGTTGGGCACTGACAATTCCGTGGTGTTGTCGGGG
AAATCATCGTCCTTTCCTTGGCTGCTCGCCTGTGTTGCCACCTGGATTCTGCGCGGGACGTCCTTCTGCT
ACGTCCCTTCGGCCCTCAATCCAGCGGACCTTCCTTCCCGCGGCCTGCTGCCGGCTCTGCGGCCTCTTCC
GCGTCTTCGCCTTCGCCCTCAGACGAGTCGGATCTCCCTTTGGGCCGCCTCCCCGCGTCGACTTTAAGAC
CAATGACTTACAAGGCAGCTGTAGATCTTAGCCACTTTTTAAAAGAAAAGGGGGGACTGGAAGGGCTAAT
TCACTCCCAACGAAGACAAGATCTGCTTTTTGCTTGTACTGGGTCTCTCTGGTTAGACCAGATCTGAGCC
TGGGAGCTCTCTGGCTAACTAGGGAACCCACTGCTTAAGCCTCAATAAAGCTTGCCTTGAGTGCTTCAAG
TAGTGTGTGCCCGTCTGTTGTGTGACTCTGGTAACTAGAGATCCCTCAGACCCTTTTAGTCAGTGTGGAA
AATCTCTAGCAGTACGTATAGTAGTTCATGTCATCTTATTATTCAGTATTTATAACTTGCAAAGAAATGA
ATATCAGAGAGTGAGAGGAACTTGTTTATTGCAGCTTATAATGGTTACAAATAAAGCAATAGCATCACAA
ATTTCACAAATAAAGCATTTTTTTCACTGCATTCTAGTTGTGGTTTGTCCAAACTCATCAATGTATCTTA
TCATGTCTGGCTCTAGCTATCCCGCCCCTAACTCCGCCCATCCCGCCCCTAACTCCGCCCAGTTCCGCCC
ATTCTCCGCCCCATGGCTGACTAATTTTTTTTATTTATGCAGAGGCCGAGGCCGCCTCGGCCTCTGAGCT
ATTCCAGAAGTAGTGAGGAGGCTTTTTTGGAGGCCTAGGGACGTACCCAATTCGCCCTATAGTGAGTCGT
ATTACGCGCGCTCACTGGCCGTCGTTTTACAACGTCGTGACTGGGAAAACCCTGGCGTTACCCAACTTAA
TCGCCTTGCAGCACATCCCCCTTTCGCCAGCTGGCGTAATAGCGAAGAGGCCCGCACCGATCGCCCTTCC
CAACAGTTGCGCAGCCTGAATGGCGAATGGG
[124 nt withheld, positions 6262-6385]
C
[91 nt withheld, positions 6387-6477]
A
[49 nt withheld, positions 6479-6527]
CCTTTGACGTTGGAGTCCACGTTCTTT
[37 nt withheld, positions 6555-6591]
ACCCTATCTCGGTCTATTCTTTTGATTTATAAGGGATTTTGCCGATTTCGGCCTATTGGTTAAAAAATGA
GCTGATTTAACAAAAATTTAACGCGAATTTTAACAAAATATTAACGCTTACAATTTAGGTGGCACTTTTC
GGGGAAATGTGCGCGGAACCCCTATTTGTTTATTTTTCTAAATACATTCAAATATGTATCCGCTCATGAG
ACAATAACCCTGATAAATGCTTCAATAATATTGAAAAAGGAAGAGTATGAGTATTCAACATTTCCGTGTC
GCCCTTATTCCCTTTTTTGCGGCATTTTGCCTTCCTGTTTTTGCTCACCCAGAAACGCTGGTGAAAGTAA
AAGATGCTGAAGATCAGTTGGGTGCACGAGTGGGTTACATCGAACTGGATCTCAACAGCGGTAAGATCCT
TGAGAGTTTTCGCCCCGAAGAACGTTTTCCAATGATGAGCACTTTTAAAGTTCTGCTATGTGGCGCGGTA
TTATCCCGTATTGACGCCGGGCAAGAGCAACTCGGTCGCCGCATACACTATTCTCAGAATGACTTGGTTG
AGTACTCACCAGTCACAGAAAAGCATCTTACGGATGGCATGACAGTAAGAGAATTATGCAGTGCTGCCAT
AACCATGAGTGATAACACTGCGGCCAACTTACTTCTGACAACGATCGGAGGACCGAAGGAGCTAACCGCT
TTTTTGCACAACATGGGGGATCATGTAACTCGCCTTGATCGTTGGGAACCGGAGCTGAATGAAGCCATAC
CAAACGACGAGCGTGACACCACGATGCCTGTAGCAATGGCAACAACGTTGCGCAAACTATTAACTGGCGA
ACTACTTACTCTAGCTTCCCGGCAACAATTAATAGACTGGATGGAGGCGGATAAAGTTGCAGGACCACTT
CTGCGCTCGGCCCTTCCGGCTGGCTGGTTTATTGCTGATAAATCTGGAGCCGGTGAGCGTGGGTCTCGCG
GTATCATTGCAGCACTGGGGCCAGATGGTAAGCCCTCCCGTATCGTAGTTATCTACACGACGGGGAGTCA
GGCAACTATGGATGAACGAAATAGACAGATCGCTGAGATAGGTGCCTCACTGATTAAGCATTGGTAACTG
TCAGACCAAGTTTACTCATATATACTTTAGATTGATTTAAAACTTCATTTTTAATTTAAAAGGATCTAGG
TGAAGATCCTTTTTGATAATCTCATGACCAAAATCCCTTAACGTGAGTTTTCGTTCCACTGAGCGTCAGA
CCCCGTAGAAAAGATCAAAGGATCTTCTTGAGATCCTTTTTTTCTGCGCGTAATCTGCTGCTTGCAAACA
AAAAAACCACCGCTACCAGCGGTGGTTTGTTTGCCGGATCAAGAGCTACCAACTCTTTTTCCGAAGGTAA
CTGGCTTCAGCAGAGCGCAGATACCAAATACTGTTCTTCTAGTGTAGCCGTAGTTAGGCCACCACTTCAA
GAACTCTGTAGCACCGCCTACATACCTCGCTCTGCTAATCCTGTTACCAGTGGCTGCTGCCAGTGGCGAT
AAGTCGTGTCTTACCGGGTTGGACTCAAGACGATAGTTACCGGATAAGGCGCAGCGGTCGGGCTGAACGG
GGGGTTCGTGCACACAGCCCAGCTTGGAGCGAACGACCTACACCGAACTGAGATACCTACAGCGTGAGCT
ATGAGAAAGCGCCACGCTTCCCGAAGGGAGAAAGGCGGACAGGTATCCGGTAAGCGGCAGGGTCGGAACA
GGAGAGCGCACGAGGGAGCTTCCAGGGGGAAACGCCTGGTATCTTTATAGTCCTGTCGGGTTTCGCCACC
TCTGACTTGAGCGTCGATTTTTGTGATGCTCGTCAGGGGGGCGGAGCCTATGGAAAAACGCCAGCAACGC
GGCCTTTTTACGGTTCCTGGCCTTTTGCTGGCCTTTTGCTCACATGTTCTTTCCTGCGTTATCCCCTGAT
TCTGTGGATAACCGTATTACCGC
