>Addgene plasmid #62057 | Proinsulin-NanoLuc in pLX304 | depositor partial sequence | sequence record 101299 | CMV-Forward primer
ATGGCCCTGTGGATGCGCTTCCTGCCCCTGCTGGCCCTGCTCTTCCTCTGGGAGTCCCACCCCACCCAGG
CTTTTGTCAAGCAGCACCTTTGTGGTTCCCACCTGGTGGAGGCTCTCTACCTGGTGTGTGGGGAGCGTGG
CTTCTTCTACACACCCATGTCCCGCCGTGAAGTGGAGGACCCACAAGTGGCACAACTGGAGCTGGGTGGA
GGCCCGGGAGCAGGTGACCTTCAGACCTTGGCACTGGAGGTGGCCCAGCAGAAGAGGGTCTTCACACTCG
AAGATTTCGTTGGGGACTGGCGACAGACAGCCGGCTACAACCTGGACCAAGTCCTTGAACAGGGAGGTGT
GTCCAGTTTGTTTCAGAATCTCGGGGTGTCCGTAACTCCGATCCAAAGGATTGTCCTGAGCGGTGAAAAT
GGGCTGAAGATCGACATCCATGTCATCATCCCGTATGAAGGTCTGAGCGGCGACCAAATGGGCCAGATCG
AAAAAATTTTTAAGGTGGTGTACCCTGTGGATGATCATCACTTTAAGGTGATCCTGCACTATGGCACACT
GGTAATCGACGGGGTTACGCCGAACATGATCGACTATTTCGGACGGCCGTATGAAGGCATCGCCGTGTTC
GACGGCAAAAAGATCACTGTAACAGGGACCCTGTGGAACGGCAACAAAATTATCGACGAGCGCCTGATCA
ACCCCGACGGCTCCCTGCTGTTCCGAGTAACCATCAACGGAGTGACCGGCTGGCGGCTGTGCGAACGCAT
TCTGGCGAAGCGTGGCATTGTAGATCAGTGCTGCACCAGCATCTGCTCCCTCTACCAGCTGGAGAACTAC
TGCAACTAG
