>Addgene plasmid #62057 | Proinsulin-NanoLuc in pLX304 | addgene partial sequence | sequence record 102323 | CMV-F 5'-CGCAAATGGGCGGTAGGCGTG-3'
ACTGTCGGGATCAACAAGTTTGTACAAAAAAGCAGGCTTAATGGCCCTGTGGATGCGCTTCCTGCCCCTG
CTGGCCCTGCTCTTCCTCTGGGAGTCCCACCCCACCCAGGCTTTTGTCAAGCAGCACCTTTGTGGTTCCC
ACCTGGTGGAGGCTCTCTACCTGGTGTGTGGGGAGCGTGGCTTCTTCTACACACCCATGTCCCGCCGTGA
AGTGGAGGACCCACAAGTGGCACAACTGGAGCTGGGTGGAGGCCCGGGAGCAGGTGACCTTCAGACCTTG
GCACTGGAGGTGGCCCAGCAGAAGAGGGTCTTCACACTCGAAGATTTCGTTGGGGACTGGCGACAGACAG
CCGGCTACAACCTGGACCAAGTCCTTGAACAGGGAGGTGTGTCCAGTTTGTTTCAGAATCTCGGGGTGTC
CGTAACTCCGATCCAAAGGATTGTCCTGAGCGGTGAAAATGGGCTGAAGATCGACATCCATGTCATCATC
CCGTATGAAGGTCTGAGCGGCGACCAAATGGGCCAGATCGAAAAAATTTTTAAGGTGGTGTACCCTGTGG
ATGATCATCACTTTAAGGTGATCCTGCACTATGGCACACTGGTAATCGACGGGGTTACGCCGAACATGAT
CGACTATTTCGGACGGCCGTATGAAGGCATCGCCGTGTTCGACGGCAAAAAGATCACTGTAA
