>Addgene plasmid #62057 | Proinsulin-NanoLuc in pLX304 | addgene partial sequence | sequence record 102324 | WPRE-R 5'-CATAGCGTAAAAGGAGCAACA-3'
GGTTGATTGTCGACTTAACGCGCCACCGGTTAGCGCTAGCTCATTACTACGTAGAATCGAGACCGAGGAG
AGGGTTAGGGATAGGCTTACCAACCACTTTGTACAAGAAAGCTGGGTACTAGTTGCAGTAGTTCTCCAGC
TGGTAGAGGGAGCAGATGCTGGTGCAGCACTGATCTACAATGCCACGCTTCGCCAGAATGCGTTCGCACA
GCCGCCAGCCGGTCACTCCGTTGATGGTTACTCGGAACAGCAGGGAGCCGTCGGGGTTGATCAGGCGCTC
GTCGATAATTTTGTTGCCGTTCCACAGGGTCCCTGTTACAGTGATCTTTTTGCCGTCGAACACGGCGATG
CCTTCATACGGCCGTCCGAAATAGTCGATCATGTTCGGCGTAACCCCGTCGATTACCAGTGTGCCATAGT
GCAGGATCACCTTAAAGTGATGATCATCCACAGGGTACACCACCTTAAAAATTTTTTCGATCTGGCCCAT
TTGGTCGCCGCTCAGACCTTCATACGGGATGATGACATGGATGTCGATCTTCAGCCCATTTTCACCGCTC
AGGACAATCCTTTGGATCGGAGTTACGGACACCCCGAGATTCTGAAACAAACTGGACACACCTCCCTGTT
CAAGGACTTGGTCCAGGTTGTAGCCGGCTGTCTGTCGCCAGTCCCCAACGAAATCTTCGAGTGTGAAGAC
CCTCTTCTGCTGGGCCACCTCCAGTGCCAAGGTCTGAA
